Addgene plasmid #222988: CL7_2xNLS_iGeoCas9(C2)_2xNLS_His
Purpose: Bacterial expression of iGeoCas9(C2) construct
Depositing lab: Jennifer Doudna. Depositing organization: University of California, Berkeley. Publication: Lung and liver editing by lipid nanoparticle delivery of a stable CRISPR-Cas9 RNP. Chen K, Han H, Zhao S, Xu B, Yin B, Trinidad M, Burgstone BW, Murthy N, Doudna JA. bioRxiv [Preprint]. 2023 Nov 15:2023.11.15.566339. doi: 10.1101/2023.11.15.566339. PubMed 38014175.
Backbone
  Vector backbone: pCold
  Vector type: Bacterial Expression, CRISPR
Growth in bacteria
  Bacterial resistance: Ampicillin, 100 μg/mL
  Growth temperature: 37°C
  Growth strain: DH5alpha
  Growth instructions: The Doudna lab uses BL21 Rosetta E. coli for protein expression.
  Copy number: High Copy
Gene/Insert
  Gene/Insert name: CL7_2xNLS_iGeoCas9(C2)_2xNLS_His (alt name: 2x-iGeoCas9(R1W1)-2x)
  Species: Synthetic
  Insert size (bp): 3891
  Promoter: tac
  Tag / fusion protein: His (C terminal on insert); CL7 (N terminal on insert)
  Cloning method: Gibson Cloning
  Sequencing primers: 5′ agcggataacaatttgatgtgc; 3′ ATAATACCGCGCCACATAGC
Terms and licenses: Academic/Nonprofit Terms; Industry Terms: Not Available to Industry
How to cite: CL7_2xNLS_iGeoCas9(C2)_2xNLS_His was a gift from Jennifer Doudna (Addgene plasmid # 222988 ; http://n2t.net/addgene:222988 ; RRID:Addgene_222988)
