[The description below was written by a language model from this plasmid's Addgene catalogue record and pLannotate feature annotations shown in this document.]
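Description:
CL7_2xNLS_iGeoCas9(C2)_2xNLS_His is a 7,657 nt bacterial expression plasmid on a pCold-type backbone, built to produce recombinant iGeoCas9(C2), an engineered GeoCas9 variant (alternative name 2x-iGeoCas9(R1W1)-2x), in E. coli. It replicates from a high-copy ColE1/pUC-type origin and is selected with ampicillin through the bla (AmpR) gene. Short remnants of rop, bom and the tetracycline resistance gene are annotated, but these are non-functional fragments left over from the vector's pBR322-like ancestry.

The synthetic 3,891 bp insert, assembled by Gibson cloning, is transcribed from the strong hybrid tac promoter followed by a lac operator. A lacI gene with its own promoter is carried on the plasmid, so expression is repressed until it is induced with IPTG. The open reading frame is flanked by the 5' and 3' untranslated regions of the cold shock gene cspA, which are characteristic of pCold vectors and support translation at low temperature, and an rrnB T1 terminator lies downstream. The encoded protein begins with a CL7 tag, annotated as a colicin E7 fragment, which allows high-affinity capture on immobilised Im7 protein. According to the construct name, this is followed by two nuclear localization signals, iGeoCas9(C2), and two further NLS copies, and the protein ends in a C-terminal 6xHis tag for metal-affinity purification. The automated annotation does not label the Cas9 coding region or the NLS elements, leaving the stretch between the CL7 fragment and the His tag unannotated.

The associated publication concerns lipid nanoparticle delivery of a stable Cas9 ribonucleoprotein for lung and liver editing. This is consistent with using the plasmid to purify nuclear-targeted iGeoCas9 protein for RNP assembly.
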