Features (pLannotate 1.2.2; 17 found; start..end, strand, type, name):
     75..103     +  promoter       tac promoter: strong E. coli promoter; hybrid between the trp and lac UV5 promoters
    109..125     +  protein_bind   lac operator: The lac repressor binds to the lac operator to inhibit transcription in E. coli. This inhibition can be relieved by adding lactose or isopropyl-β-D-thiogalactopyranoside (IPTG). lac repressor encoded by lacI
    147..280     +  5'UTR          cspA 5'UTR: cspA; 5'UTR of the E. coli cold shock protein cspA gene (Mitta et al., 1997)
    284..676     +  CDS            colE7 (fragment): CEA7_ECOLX - Also known as cea. Experimental evidence at protein level: Swiss-Prot protein existence level 1. Colicins are polypeptide toxins produced by and active against E.coli and closely related bacteria. From Escherichia coli.
   4151..4168    +  CDS            6xHis: 6xHis affinity tag
   4179..4323    +  3'UTR          cspA 3'UTR: cspA; 3'UTR of the E. coli cold shock protein cspA gene (Mitta et al., 1997)
   4335..4370    +  CDS            rop (fragment): Rop protein, which maintains plasmids at low copy number; rop
   4399..4470    +  terminator     rrnB T1 terminator: transcription terminator T1 from the E. coli rrnB gene
   4495..4546    +  misc_feature   bom (fragment): basis of mobility region from pBR322
   4576..4680    +  promoter       AmpR promoter: bla
   4681..5541    +  CDS            AmpR: β-lactamase; bla; confers resistance to ampicillin, carbenicillin, and related antibiotics
   5712..6300    +  rep_origin     ori: high-copy-number ColE1/pMB1/pBR322/pUC origin of replication
   6358..6423    -  CDS            TcR (fragment): tetracycline efflux protein; tet; confers resistance to tetracycline
   6438..6459    -  protein_bind   CAP binding site: CAP binding activates transcription in the presence of cAMP. E. coli catabolite activator protein
   6472..7554    -  CDS            lacI: lac repressor; lacI; The lac repressor binds to the lac operator to inhibit transcription in E. coli. This inhibition can be relieved by adding lactose or isopropyl-β-D-thiogalactopyranoside (IPTG).
   7555..7632    -  promoter       lacI promoter: lacI
   7640..71      -  CDS            TcR (fragment) (across the origin): tetracycline efflux protein; tet; confers resistance to tetracycline
>Addgene plasmid #222988 | CL7_2xNLS_iGeoCas9(C2)_2xNLS_His | addgene full sequence | sequence record 458396 | Addgene NGS Result
CGACTCCTGCATTAGGAAGCAGCCCAGTAGTAGGTTGAGGCCGTTGAGCACCGCCGCCGCAAGGAATGGT
GTGGTTGACAATTAATCATCGGCTCGTATAATGTGTAATTGTGAGCGGATAACAATTTGATGTGCTAGCG
CATATCCAGTGTAGTAAGGCAAGTCCCTTCAAGAGTTATCGTTGATACCCCTCGTAGTGCACATTCCTTT
AACGCTTCAAAATCTGTAAAGCACGCCATATCGCCGAAAGGCACACTTAATTATTAAGAGGTAATACACC
ATGAGCAAAAGCAATGAACCGGGTAAAGCAACCGGTGAAGGTAAACCGGTTAATAACAAATGGCTGAACA
ATGCCGGTAAAGATCTGGGTAGTCCGGTTCCGGATCGTATTGCAAATAAACTGCGTGATAAAGAATTCGA
GAGCTTCGATGATTTTCGTGAAACCTTTTGGGAAGAAGTTAGCAAAGATCCTGAACTGAGCAAACAGTTT
AGCCGCAATAACAATGATCGTATGAAAGTTGGTAAAGCACCGAAAACACGTACCCAGGATGTTAGCGGTA
AACGTACCTCATTTGAACTGAATCATCAGAAACCGATTGAACAGAATGGTGGCGTTTATGATATGGATAA
CATTAGCGTTGTTACCCCGAAACGCAACATTGATATTGAAGGCGGTGGTGGTGGTTCTTTGGAGGTTTTG
TTCCAGGGTCCAAACGCGACACCAAAGAAAAAGCGTAAAGTCGGGGGATCTCCGAAAAAGAAACGGAAAG
TAGGTATCCACGGAGTCCCAGCAGCTACCATGCGTTATAAGATTGGCCTGGACATCGGTATTACCTCTGT
TGGTTGGGCAGTCATGAACCTGGATATCCCTCGTATCGAAGATCTGGGCGTGCGCATTTTTGACCGTGCG
GAGAACCCGCAGACCGGTGAATCTCTGGCTCTACCGCGTCGTCTGGCACGTAGCGCACGCCGCCGCCTGC
GTCGTCGTAAACACCGTCTGGAGCGTATTCGTCGCCTGGTTATTCGTGAAGGCATCCTGACGAAAGAAGA
ACTGGATAAACTGTTCGAAGAAAAACACGAGATCGACGTATGGCAGCTGCGTGTAGAAGCCCTGGACCGT
AAGCTGAACAACGACGAACTGGCGCGTGTCCTGCTGCATCTGGCAAAGCGTCGTGGCTTCAAATCTAACC
GTAAATCTGAACGCTCCAATAAAGAGAACTCCACTATGCTGAAACATATTGAGGGGAACCGTGCAATTCT
GTCTAGCTACCGTACCGTGGGCGAAATGATTGTTAAAGACCCGAAATTCGCACTGCATAAGCGTAACAAA
GGCGAAAACTACATCAACACCATTGCACGCGATGACCTGGAACGTGAAATCCGTCTGATTTTCTCCAAAC
AGCGCGAATTCGGCGACATGTCTTGCACCGAAGAATTCGAAAACGAATATATTACCATTTGGGCATCTCA
GCGTCCGGTGGCGTCTAAAGATGATATCGAAAAAAAAGTAGGCTTTTGTACTTTCGAACCGAAGGAAAAA
CGTGCGCCGAAAGCCACCTATACCTTCCAGTCTTTTATCGCGTGGGAACATATCAACAAACTGCGTCTGA
TTTCTCCGTCTGGCGCCCGCGGCCTGACCGACGAAGAACGTCGTCTGCTGTATGAACAAGCATTCCAGAA
AAACAAAATTACCTACCACGATATTCGTACCCTGCTGCATCTGCCGGACGACACCTACTTCAAGGGCATC
GTTTACGATCGCGGTGAATCTCGTAAGCAGAACGAAAACATTCGTTTCCTGGAACTGGATGCATACCACC
AGATCCGTAAAGCTGTAGATAAAGTTTACGGCAAGGGTAAATCCAGCAGCTTCCTGCCGATCGACTTTGA
TACCTTCGGTTACGCGCTGACCCTGTTTAAAGACGATGCGGATATCCACTCTTACCTGCGCAACGAGTAC
GAACAGAACGGCAAACGTATGCCTAACCTGGCTAACAAAGTTTACGATAACGAGCTGATTGAAGAACTGC
TGAACCTGTCCTTCACTAAATTCGGTCACCTGTCTCTGAAAGCTCTGCGTTCCATCCTGCCGTATATGGA
ACAGGGTGAAGTCTACTCCTCCGCTTGTGAACGTGCAGGCTACACCTTCACCGGTCCGAAAAAGAAGCAA
AAAACTATGCTGCTGCCGAACATCCAGCCGATTGCGAACCCTGTAGTAATGCGTGCACTGACCCAGGCGC
GCAAAGTAGTCAACGCGATCATCAAAAAGTACGGCAGCCCGGTTTCCATCCATATCGAACTGGCGCGCGA
CCTGAGCCAGACTTTTGACGAGCGTCGTAAAACTAAAAAGGAACAGGATGAAAACCGTAAAAAAAACGAA
ACCGCGATCCGCCAGCTGATGGAATACGGTCTGACTCTGAACCCTACTGGTCACGATATTGTGAAGTTCA
AGCTGTGGTCTGAACAGAACGGTCGCTGTGCTTACTCTCTGCAGCCGATCGAGATCGAACGTCTGCTGGA
GCCAGGTTACGTTGAAGTAGATCATGTGATCCCGTACTCCCGCTCTCTGGATGATTCTTATACCAACAAA
GTTCTGGTTCTGACTCGCGAAAACCGTGAGAAAGGCAACCGCATCCCAGCTGAATATCTGGGTGTTGGCA
CTGAGCGTTGGCAACAGTTCGAAACCTTCGTCCTGACCAATAAACAGTTCTCTAAAAAGAAACGTGACCG
TCTGCTGCGTCTGCACTACGATGAAAACGAAGAGACTGAATTCAAAAACCGTAACCTGAACGATACTCGC
TACATCAGCCGCTTCTTCGCAAACTTCATTCGTGAACACCTGAAATTTGCGGAATCCGACGATAAACAGA
AAGTTTATACCGTAAACGGCCGTGTTACCGCCCACCTGCGTTCTCGCTGGGAGTTCAACAAGAACCGTGA
GGAAAGCGATCTGCACCACGCTGTTGACGCCGTTATTGTGGCGTGCACCACCCCAAGCGATATCGCTAAG
GTGACCGCATTCTACCAGCGTCGTGAGCAGAACAAGGAACTGGCCAAAAAAACCGAACCGCATTTTCCGC
AGCCGTGGCCGCACTTCGCGGACGAACTGCGTGCTCGTCTGTCCAAACATCCTAAAGAAAGCATCAAAGC
TCTGAACCTGGGTAACTACGATGACCAAAAACTGGAATCTCTGCAGCCGGTGTTTGTCAGCCGTATGCCG
AAACGTTCTGTTACTGGCGCTGCGCACCGTGAAACGCTGCGCCGTTACGTGGGCATCGACGAACGCTCCG
GTAAAATCCAGACCGTAGTAAAAACCAAACTGTCCAAGATTAAACTGGATGCATCCGGCCACTTCCCAAT
GTACGGTAAAGAATCCGATCCACGCACTTATGAAGCCATCCGCCAGCGTCTGCTGGAGCATAACAACGAC
CCGAAAAAGGCATTCCAGGGGCCTCTGTACAAACCGAAAAAAAACGGCGAACCGGGCCCGGTAATCCGTA
CTGTAAAAATTATCGACACGAGAAACCAGGTGATCCCTCTGAACGATGGTAAAACCGTGGCCTACAATTC
CAACATCGTTCGCGTGGACGTGTTCGAAAAAGATGGTAAATACTACTGTGTACCGGTGTATACCATGGAC
ATCATGAAAGGCATTCTGCCGAACAAAGCGATTGAACCGAACAAGCCGTACTCTGAATGGAAAGAAATGA
CCGAAGATTACACGTTTCGTTTCAGCCTGTATCCGAACGACCTGATCCGCATCGAACTGCCGCGTGAAAA
AACCGTTAAAACCGCTGCAGGCGAAGAAATTAACGTGAAAGACGTGTTCGTTTACTATAAAACGATCGAC
TCCGCAAACGGCGGCCTGGAACTGATTTCTCACGACCACCGTTTCTCTCTGCGTGGCGTTGGCTCTCGCA
CCCTGAAACGTTTCGAGAAATATCAAGTTGATGTTCTGGGTAACATCTATAAAGTGCGTGGCGAGAAACG
TGTCGGTCTGGCGTCCTCCGCACACAGCAAACCTGGCAAAACCATTCGTCCACTGCAATCTACTCGTGAC
GGGTCACCTAAAAAAAAGAGAAAAGTAGGCGGATCTCCTAAGAAGAAGAGAAAAGTTTCATTAGAAGTGC
TTTTTCAGGGCCCAGGTTCTCACCATCACCATCACCATTAATAGGTAATCTCTGCTTAAAAGCACAGAAT
CTAAGATCCCTGCCATTTGGCGGGGATTTTTTTATTTGTTTTCAGGAAATAAATAATCGATCGCGTAATA
AAATCTATTATTATTTTTGTGAAGAATAAATTTGGGTGCAATGAGAATGCGCAGGCCCTTTCGTCTCGCG
CGTTTCGGTGATGACGGTGAAAACCTCTGACACATGTCGAGTAAGGATCTCCAGGCATCAAATAAAACGA
AAGGCTCAGTCGAAAGACTGGGCCTTTCGTTTTATCTGTTGTTTGTCGGTGAACGCTCTCGTCGACACTA
TGGTTGCTTTGACGTATGCGGTGTGAAATACCGCACAGATGCGTAAGGAGAAAATACCGCATCAGGCGTC
AGGTGGCACTTTTCGGGGAAATGTGCGCGGAACCCCTATTTGTTTATTTTTCTAAATACATTCAAATATG
TATCCGCTCATGAGACAATAACCCTGATAAATGCTTCAATAATATTGAAAAAGGAAGAGTATGAGTATTC
AACATTTCCGTGTCGCCCTTATTCCCTTTTTTGCGGCATTTTGCCTTCCTGTTTTTGCTCACCCAGAAAC
GCTGGTGAAAGTAAAAGATGCTGAAGATCAGTTGGGTGCACGAGTGGGTTACATCGAACTGGATCTCAAC
AGCGGTAAGATCCTTGAGAGTTTTCGCCCCGAAGAACGTTTTCCAATGATGAGCACTTTTAAAGTTCTGC
TATGTGGCGCGGTATTATCCCGTATTGACGCCGGGCAAGAGCAACTCGGTCGCCGCATACACTATTCTCA
GAATGACTTGGTTGAGTACTCACCAGTCACAGAAAAGCATCTTACGGATGGCATGACAGTAAGAGAATTA
TGCAGTGCTGCCATAACCATGAGTGATAACACTGCGGCCAACTTACTTCTGACAACGATCGGAGGACCGA
AGGAGCTAACCGCTTTTTTGCACAACATGGGGGATCATGTAACTCGCCTTGATCGTTGGGAACCGGAGCT
GAATGAAGCCATACCAAACGACGAGCGTGACACCACGATGCCTGTAGCAATGGCAACAACGTTGCGCAAA
CTATTAACTGGCGAACTACTTACTCTAGCTTCCCGGCAACAATTAATAGACTGGATGGAGGCGGATAAAG
TTGCAGGACCACTTCTGCGCTCGGCCCTTCCGGCTGGCTGGTTTATTGCTGATAAATCTGGAGCCGGTGA
GCGTGGGTCTCGCGGTATCATTGCAGCACTGGGGCCAGATGGTAAGCCCTCCCGTATCGTAGTTATCTAC
ACGACGGGGAGTCAGGCAACTATGGATGAACGAAATAGACAGATCGCTGAGATAGGTGCCTCACTGATTA
AGCATTGGTAACTGTCAGACCAAGTTTACTCATATATACTTTAGATTGATTTAAAACTTCATTTTTAATT
TAAAAGGATCTAGGTGAAGATCCTTTTTGATAATCTCATGACCAAAATCCCTTAACGTGAGTTTTCGTTC
CACTGAGCGTCAGACCCCGTAGAAAAGATCAAAGGATCTTCTTGAGATCCTTTTTTTCTGCGCGTAATCT
GCTGCTTGCAAACAAAAAAACCACCGCTACCAGCGGTGGTTTGTTTGCCGGATCAAGAGCTACCAACTCT
TTTTCCGAAGGTAACTGGCTTCAGCAGAGCGCAGATACCAAATACTGTTCTTCTAGTGTAGCCGTAGTTA
GGCCACCACTTCAAGAACTCTGTAGCACCGCCTACATACCTCGCTCTGCTAATCCTGTTACCAGTGGCTG
CTGCCAGTGGCGATAAGTCGTGTCTTACCGGGTTGGACTCAAGACGATAGTTACCGGATAAGGCGCAGCG
GTCGGGCTGAACGGGGGGTTCGTGCACACAGCCCAGCTTGGAGCGAACGACCTACACCGAACTGAGATAC
CTACAGCGTGAGCTATGAGAAAGCGCCACGCTTCCCGAAGGGAGAAAGGCGGACAGGTATCCGGTAAGCG
GCAGGGTCGGAACAGGAGAGCGCACGAGGGAGCTTCCAGGGGGAAACGCCTGGTATCTTTATAGTCCTGT
CGGGTTTCGCCACCTCTGACTTGAGCGTCGATTTTTGTGATGCTCGTCAGGGGGGCGGAGCCTATGGAAA
AACGCCAGCAACGCGGCCTTTTTACGGTTCCTGGCCTTTTGCTGGCCTTTTGCTCACATAGTCATGCCCC
GCGCCCACCGGAAGGAGCTGACTGGGTTGAAGGCTCTCAAGGGCATCGGTCGAGATCCCGGTGCCTAATG
AGTGAGCTAACTTACATTAATTGCGTTGCGCTCACTGCCCGCTTTCCAGTCGGGAAACCTGTCGTGCCAG
CTGCATTAATGAATCGGCCAACGCGCGGGGAGAGGCGGTTTGCGTATTGGGCGCCAGGGTGGTTTTTCTT
TTCACCAGTGAGACGGGCAACAGCTGATTGCCCTTCACCGCCTGGCCCTGAGAGAGTTGCAGCAAGCGGT
CCACGCTGGTTTGCCCCAGCAGGCGAAAATCCTGTTTGATGGTGGTTAACGGCGGGATATAACATGAGCT
GTCTTCGGTATCGTCGTATCCCACTACCGAGATATCCGCACCAACGCGCAGCCCGGACTCGGTAATGGCG
CGCATTGCGCCCAGCGCCATCTGATCGTTGGCAACCAGCATCGCAGTGGGAACGATGCCCTCATTCAGCA
TTTGCATGGTTTGTTGAAAACCGGACATGGCACTCCAGTCGCCTTCCCGTTCCGCTATCGGCTGAATTTG
ATTGCGAGTGAGATATTTATGCCAGCCAGCCAGACGCAGACGCGCCGAGACAGAACTTAATGGGCCCGCT
AACAGCGCGATTTGCTGGTGACCCAATGCGACCAGATGCTCCACGCCCAGTCGCGTACCGTCTTCATGGG
AGAAAATAATACTGTTGATGGGTGTCTGGTCAGAGACATCAAGAAATAACGCCGGAACATTAGTGCAGGC
AGCTTCCACAGCAATGGCATCCTGGTCATCCAGCGGATAGTTAATGATCAGCCCACTGACGCGTTGCGCG
AGAAGATTGTGCACCGCCGCTTTACAGGCTTCGACGCCGCTTCGTTCTACCATCGACACCACCACGCTGG
CACCCAGTTGATCGGCGCGAGATTTAATCGCCGCGACAATTTGCGACGGCGCGTGCAGGGCCAGACTGGA
GGTGGCAACGCCAATCAGCAACGACTGTTTGCCCGCCAGTTGTTGTGCCACGCGGTTGGGAATGTAATTC
AGCTCCGCCATCGCCGCTTCCACTTTTTCCCGCGTTTTCGCAGAAACGTGGCTGGCCTGGTTCACCACGC
GGGAAACGGTCTGATAAGAGACACCGGCATACTCTGCGACATCGTATAACGTTACTGGTTTCACATTCAC
CACCCTGAATTGACTCTCTTCCGGGCGCTATCATGCCATACCGCGAAAGGTTTTGCGCCATTCGATGGTG
TCCGGGATCTCGACGCTCTCCCTTATG
